>Addgene plasmid #217110 | pCMV-Chaplin1_DR | addgene full sequence | sequence record 442957 | Addgene NGS Result
GACATTGATTATTGACTAGTTATTAATAGTAATCAATTACGGGGTCATTAGTTCATAGCCCATATATGGA
GTTCCGCGTTACATAACTTACGGTAAATGGCCCGCCTGGCTGACCGCCCAACGACCCCCGCCCATTGACG
TCAATAATGACGTATGTTCCCATAGTAACGCCAATAGGGACTTTCCATTGACGTCAATGGGTGGAGTATT
TACGGTAAACTGCCCACTTGGCAGTACATCAAGTGTATCATATGCCAAGTACGCCCCCTATTGACGTCAA
TGACGGTAAATGGCCCGCCTGGCATTATGCCCAGTACATGACCTTATGGGACTTTCCTACTTGGCAGTAC
ATCTACGTATTAGTCATCGCTATTACCATGGTGATGCGGTTTTGGCAGTACATCAATGGGCGTGGATAGC
GGTTTGACTCACGGGGATTTCCAAGTCTCCACCCCATTGACGTCAATGGGAGTTTGTTTTGGCACCAAAA
TCAACGGGACTTTCCAAAATGTCGTAACAACTCCGCCCCATTGACGCAAATGGGCGGTAGGCGTGTACGG
TGGGAGGTCTATATAAGCAGAGCTCTCTGGCTAACTAGAGAACCCACTGCTTACTGGCTTATCGAAATTA
ATACGACTCACTATAGGGAGACCCAAGCTTGGTACCGAGCTCGGATCCACTAGTAACGGCCGCCAGTGTG
CTGGAATTCGCCGCCACCATGGACGCCCGCGGCAAAAAGCGCAAAATCACGGAGGAGAACCGTGGCTTCA
ACGTGAGTTGGACCGAAAGTTTCGCCTTCGTGGCCAATGCGGAAGGCCTCCCAGAGTGTCTGCTCTGTAG
CGAAAAGCTGAGCAACAACAAGAAGAGCAATGTGGAGCGCCATTTTCAAGGCCGTCACGCGACCTTCGCG
GCCGAATATCCAGTGGGTAGCGAACGCAAAAGCGCCATCGCGCTGCTGGTGGAAAAACTCGAAGAACGCA
AAAATAAATTCAAAAAATGGATCGCGAGTCCAAATAGCACGACCGCGGCGAGTTTTGTGGCGACGCGCGA
GATCATCAAGCGCGGCAAACCGTTTACCGACGGCGACTACATGAAGGAGAGCTTTATCAATATTAGCGAA
CATCTCTTCAGCGACTTTAAAAACAAAACGGAGATCATCCAGAAGATTAAAGACATGCCGCTGAGCGCGA
AGACCGTTAAAGAACGTGCCATCAAGATGGCGGGCAACATCACGGAGCAACAGATTAAGGACATTAACAG
CGCCCCGGCGTACAGCATTGCGTGCGACGAAAGCTGCGATGTTACCGACATCGAACAGACCGCGCTGCTG
TGCCGTTATGTGAATAGCGATGGCCCACAAGAAGAAATCATCAAACTGATCCCGCTCAAGGGCCAAACCC
GTGGCGAGGACATCTGCGAAGCGGTGCTGAAGTGTCTGAACGAAAACGGTATCAATACCAACCACCTCAT
CAGCGTGGCCACGGATGGTGCCCCGAGTATGCGTGGTAGCAAGCGCGGCTTTGTGACGCTGCTGCAGAAG
GCGCTCGATCGCAATCTGCTGGCGTTCCATTGCATCCTCCACCAAGAAGCGCTCTGCGCCCAGACCTTCC
CAAGCGAGTGTATGGTGGTGATGAACCTCGTTATCGAAATGGTGAACAAGATCATCGCCAAGGCGCTGAA
TCATCGCCAGTTTCGCGCGCTGCTCGACGAGGTGGACAGCGAATACAGTGATCTGCTGCTGCACAACAAG
GTGCGCTGGCTCAGTAAGGATGAGGTTCTGCGTCGCTTTGTTGCGTGTCTGGAGCACGTTAAGACGTTCC
TCAAGAGCAAGGATCTGATCTACCCACAGCTGGAGGATACGGAATGGCTGGAGAAGCTGCACTTCATGGT
GGACATGACGAGCCACCTCAACAAGCTCAACGAAAGTCTGCAAGTGCGTGGCAATACGGCGCTCCAAATG
CTGGAAGCCGTTCTCAGTTTCGAACGCAAACTGACCGTTTTCGCGCGCGATGTTCAACGTGGCACCCTCA
GTCACTTTCCGAGTCTGCGCGAGTTCAAAGAGAGTCATCAAGATCATACGATCAACGGCGACTATCTGCA
CAACGCGATCGTGGACATGCAAACGGCCTTCGAGAGCCGCTTCTGCGAGTTCCGCAAAGAGAAGATGACC
CTCAGCTTTCCGGTGACCCCACTGGAAATCGATCCGAGTCTGCTGAGCACGTTTCCGGGTATCATTCAAG
CCGATCTGGAAATGGAGATGGCGGACATCAGCGACAAGGATCTGTGGGTGAGCAAGTTCAAACGCCTCAC
GGCGGAACTCGAGGATGTTACCCGTCAGAAGGCGCAGCTCGCGCAAAGTCACAAGTGGAGCGAGATGGAA
GGTCTGCCAGTGCCGGAAAAGCTCATCTATGACACGTGGAACGCCCTCCCGGACTGCTATAAAAACATGA
AAACCTACGCCTTCGGCGTGCTGAGCATTTTCGGCAGTACGTATCTCTGCGAGCAGATCTTTAGTAACAT
GAACTATATCAAAAGCAAATATCGTACGCGTCTGACCCACGAGAGCCTCCAGAGTTGCGTTAAGATCAAA
GTTACCAGCTACATGCCGGATGTGGAGAAGCTCAGCAGTGACGTGCGCAAACAGAAGAGTCATTAAGCGG
CCGCTCGAGCATGCATCTAGAGGGCCCTATTCTATAGTGTCACCTAAATGCTAGAGCTCGCTGATCAGCC
TCGACTGTGCCTTCTAGTTGCCAGCCATCTGTTGTTTGCCCCTCCCCCGTGCCTTCCTTGACCCTGGAAG
GTGCCACTCCCACTGTCCTTTCCTAATAAAATGAGGAAATTGCATCGCATTGTCTGAGTAGGTGTCATTC
TATTCTGGGGGGTGGGGTGGGGCAGGACAGCAAGGGGGAGGATTGGGAAGACAATAGCAGGCATGCTGGG
GATGCGGTGGGCTCTATGGCTTCTGAGGCGGAAAGAACCAGCTGGGGCTCTAGGGGGTATCCCC
[124 nt withheld, positions 3005-3128]
C
[91 nt withheld, positions 3130-3220]
A
[49 nt withheld, positions 3222-3270]
CCTTTGACGTTGGAGTCCACGTTCTTT
[37 nt withheld, positions 3298-3334]
ACCCTATCTCGGTCTATTCTTTTGATTTATAAGGGATTTTGCCGATTTCGGCCTATTGGTTAAAAAATGA
GCTGATTTAACAAAAATTTAACGCGAATTAATTCTGTGGAATGTGTGTCAGTTAGGGTGTGGAAAGTCCC
CAGGCTCCCCAGCAGGCAGAAGTATGCAAAGCATGCATCTCAATTAGTCAGCAACCAGGTGTGGAAAGTC
CCCAGGCTCCCCAGCAGGCAGAAGTATGCAAAGCATGCATCTCAATTAGTCAGCAACCATAGTCCCGCCC
CTAACTCCGCCCATCCCGCCCCTAACTCCGCCCAGTTCCGCCCATTCTCCGCCCCATGGCTGACTAATTT
TTTTTATTTATGCAGAGGCCGAGGCCGCCTCTGCCTCTGAGCTATTCCAGAAGTAGTGAGGAGGCTTTTT
TGGAGGCCTAGGCTTTTGCAAAAAGCTCCCCGAAATGACCGACCAAGCGACGCCCAACCTGCCATCACGA
GATTTCGATTCCACCGCCGCCTTCTATGAAAGGTTGGGCTTCGGAATCGTTTTCCGGGACGCCGGCTGGA
TGATCCTCCAGCGCGGGGATCTCATGCTGGAGTTCTTCGCCCACCCCAACTTGTTTATTGCAGCTTATAA
TGGTTACAAATAAAGCAATAGCATCACAAATTTCACAAATAAAGCATTTTTTTCACTGCATTCTAGTTGT
GGTTTGTCCAAACTCATCAATGTATCTTATCATGTCTGTATACCGTCGACCTCTAGCTAGAGCTTGGCGT
AATCATGGTCATAGCTGTTTCCTGTGTGAAATTGTTATCCGCTCACAATTCCACACAACATACGAGCCGG
AAGCATAAAGTGTAAAGCCTGGGGTGCCTAATGAGTGAGCTAACTCACATTAATTGCGTTGCGCTCACTG
CCCGCTTTCCAGTCGGGAAACCTGTCGTGCCAGCTGCATTAATGAATCGGCCAACGCGCGGGGAGAGGCG
GTTTGCGTATTGGGCGCTCTTCCGCTTCCTCGCTCACTGACTCGCTGCGCTCGGTCGTTCGGCTGCGGCG
AGCGGTATCAGCTCACTCAAAGGCGGTAATACGGTTATCCACAGAATCAGGGGATAACGCAGGAAAGAAC
ATGTGAGCAAAAGGCCAGCAAAAGGCCAGGAACCGTAAAAAGGCCGCGTTGCTGGCGTTTTTCCATAGGC
TCCGCCCCCCTGACGAGCATCACAAAAATCGACGCTCAAGTCAGAGGTGGCGAAACCCGACAGGACTATA
AAGATACCAGGCGTTTCCCCCTGGAAGCTCCCTCGTGCGCTCTCCTGTTCCGACCCTGCCGCTTACCGGA
TACCTGTCCGCCTTTCTCCCTTCGGGAAGCGTGGCGCTTTCTCATAGCTCACGCTGTAGGTATCTCAGTT
CGGTGTAGGTCGTTCGCTCCAAGCTGGGCTGTGTGCACGAACCCCCCGTTCAGCCCGACCGCTGCGCCTT
ATCCGGTAACTATCGTCTTGAGTCCAACCCGGTAAGACACGACTTATCGCCACTGGCAGCAGCCACTGGT
AACAGGATTAGCAGAGCGAGGTATGTAGGCGGTGCTACAGAGTTCTTGAAGTGGTGGCCTAACTACGGCT
ACACTAGAAGAACAGTATTTGGTATCTGCGCTCTGCTGAAGCCAGTTACCTTCGGAAAAAGAGTTGGTAG
CTCTTGATCCGGCAAACAAACCACCGCTGGTAGCGGTGGTTTTTTTGTTTGCAAGCAGCAGATTACGCGC
AGAAAAAAAGGATCTCAAGAAGATCCTTTGATCTTTTCTACGGGGTCTGACGCTCAGTGGAACGAAAACT
CACGTTAAGGGATTTTGGTCATGAGATTATCAAAAAGGATCTTCACCTAGATCCTTTTAAATTAAAAATG
AAGTTTTAAATCAATCTAAAGTATATATGAGTAAACTTGGTCTGACAGTTACCAATGCTTAATCAGTGAG
GCACCTATCTCAGCGATCTGTCTCTTTCGTTCATCCATAGTTGCCTGACTCCCCGTCGTGTAGATAACTA
CGATACGGGAGGGCTTACCATCTGGCCCCAGTGCTGCAATAATACCGCGGGACCCACGCTCACCGGCTCC
AGATTTATCAGCAATAAACCAGCCAGCCGGAAGGGCCGAGCGCAGAAGTGGTCCTGCAACTTTATCCGCC
TCCATCCAGTCTATTAATTGTTGCCGGGAAGCTAGAGTAAGTAGTTCGCCAGTTAATAGTTTGCGCAACG
TTGTTGCCATCGCTACAGGCATCGTGGTATCACGCTCGTCGTTTGGTATGGCTTCATTCAGCTCCGGTTC
CCAACGATCAAGGCGAGTTACATGATCCCCCATGTTGCGCAAAAAAGCGGTTAGCTCCTTCGGTCCTCCG
ATCGTTGTCAGAAGTAAGTTGGCCGCCGTGTTATCACTCATGGTTATGGCAGCACTACATAATTCTCTTA
CTGTCATGCCATCCGTAAGATGCTTTTCTGTGACTGGTGAGTACTCAACCAAGTCATTCTGAGAATAGTG
TATGCGGCGACCGAGTTGCTCTTGCCCGGCGTCAATACGGGATAATACCGCGCCACATAGCAGAACTTTA
AAAGTGCTCATCATTGGAAAACGTTCTTCGGGGCGAAAACTCTCAAGGATCTTACCGCTGTTGAGATCCA
GTTCGATGTAACCCACTCGTGCACCCAACTGATCTTCAGCATCTTTTACTTTCACCAGCGTTTCTGGGTG
AGCAAAAACAGGAAGGCAAAATGCCGCAAAAAAGGGAATAAGGGCGACACGGAAATGTTGAATACTCATA
CTCTTCCTTTTTCAATATTATTGAAGCATTTATCAGGGTTATTGTCTCATGAGCGGATACATATTTGAAT
GTATTTAGAAAAATAAACAAATAGGGGTTCCGCGCACATTTCCCCGAAAAGTGCCACCTGACGTCGACGG
ATCGGGAGATCTCCCGATCCCCTATGGTGCACTCTCAGTACAATCTGCTCTGATGCCGCATAGTTAAGCC
AGTATCTGCTCCCTGCTTGTGTGTTGGAGGTCGCTGAGTAGTGCGCGAGCAAAATTTAAGCTACAACAAG
GCAAGGCTTGACCGACAATTGCATGAAGAATCTGCTTAGGGTTAGGCGTTTTGCGCTGCTTCGCGATGTA
CGGGCCAGATATACGCGTT
Features (pLannotate 1.2.2; 19 found; start..end, strand, type, name):
      1..380     +  enhancer       CMV enhancer: human cytomegalovirus immediate early enhancer
    381..584     +  promoter       CMV promoter: human cytomegalovirus (CMV) immediate early promoter
    580..613     +  LTR            5' LTR (truncated) (fragment): truncated 5' long terminal repeat (LTR) from HIV-1
    629..647     +  promoter       T7 promoter: promoter for bacteriophage T7 RNA polymerase
   2691..2709    -  promoter       SP6 promoter: promoter for bacteriophage SP6 RNA polymerase
   2735..2959    +  polyA_signal   bGH poly(A) signal: bovine growth hormone polyadenylation signal
   2963..2984    +  promoter       SV40 promoter (fragment): SV40 enhancer and early promoter
   3005..3433    +  rep_origin     f1 ori (sequence partly withheld): f1 bacteriophage origin of replication; arrow indicates direction of (+) strand synthesis
   3447..3776    +  promoter       SV40 promoter: SV40 enhancer and early promoter
   3789..3947    +  CDS            ble (fragment): BLE_KLEPN - Experimental evidence at protein level: Swiss-Prot protein existence level 1. Binding protein with a strong affinity to the bleomycin family of antibiotics. Binds to CL990; an antimitotic-antibiotic compound. From Klebsiella pneumoniae.
   3942..4063    +  polyA_signal   SV40 poly(A) signal: SV40 polyadenylation signal
   4136..4152    -  protein_bind   lac operator: The lac repressor binds to the lac operator to inhibit transcription in E. coli. This inhibition can be relieved by adding lactose or isopropyl-β-D-thiogalactopyranoside (IPTG). lac repressor encoded by lacI
   4160..4190    -  promoter       lac promoter: promoter for the E. coli lac operon
   4205..4226    -  protein_bind   CAP binding site: CAP binding activates transcription in the presence of cAMP. E. coli catabolite activator protein
   4239..4331    -  CDS            lacI (fragment): lac repressor; lacI; The lac repressor binds to the lac operator to inhibit transcription in E. coli. This inhibition can be relieved by adding lactose or isopropyl-β-D-thiogalactopyranoside (IPTG).
   4514..5102    -  rep_origin     ori: high-copy-number ColE1/pMB1/pBR322/pUC origin of replication
   5273..6133    -  CDS            AmpR: β-lactamase; bla; confers resistance to ampicillin, carbenicillin, and related antibiotics
   6134..6238    -  promoter       AmpR promoter: bla
   6297..6349    -  misc_feature   bom (fragment): basis of mobility region from pBR322
