[The description below was written by a language model from this plasmid's Addgene catalogue record and pLannotate feature annotations shown in this document.]
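Description:
pCMV-Chaplin1_DR is a 6.5 kb mammalian expression plasmid built on a pCMV backbone to produce the Chaplin1_DR DNA transposase in cultured cells. It is maintained in E. coli through a high-copy ColE1/pUC-type origin and selected with ampicillin via the β-lactamase gene and its native promoter. An f1 phage origin is also present, along with small backbone remnants (lac promoter/operator, CAP site, a lacI fragment and a bom fragment) that have no evident role in the construct's purpose.

The expression cassette begins with the human cytomegalovirus immediate-early enhancer and promoter, followed by a T7 promoter, and ends with an antisense SP6 promoter and the bovine growth hormone polyadenylation signal. The roughly 2 kb interval between the T7 and SP6 sites carries no automated annotation. This is where the transposase coding sequence, listed as synthetic, would be expected to lie, although the feature table does not mark it, and no tags or nuclear localisation signals are recorded. The flanking phage promoters could in principle support in vitro transcription or serve as sequencing primer sites.

Downstream, an SV40 early promoter is followed only by a short fragment of a bleomycin-family resistance gene and an SV40 poly(A) signal, so a functional mammalian selection marker appears to be absent, which suits the plasmid to transient transfection. A very short hit called as HIV-1 5' LTR, overlapping the end of the CMV promoter, is probably an annotation artefact rather than a lentiviral element.

The plasmid comes from a survey of many DNA transposons tested in human cells. It presumably serves as the helper that supplies transposase in trans, although the record describes no matching donor plasmid carrying the transposon ends.
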