Addgene plasmid #217110: pCMV-Chaplin1_DR
Purpose: Mammalian expression vector for expression of Chaplin1_DR transposase (CMV promoter)
Depositing lab: Haoyi Wang. Depositing organization: Institute of Zoology, Chinese Academy of Sciences. Publication: Heterologous survey of 130 DNA transposons in human cells highlights their functional divergence and expands the genome engineering toolbox. Zhang T, Tan S, Tang N, Li Y, Zhang C, Sun J, Guo Y, Gao H, Cai Y, Sun W, Wang C, Fu L, Ma H, Wu Y, Hu X, Zhang X, Gee P, Yan W, Zhao Y, Chen Q, Guo B, Wang H, Zhang YE. Cell. 2024 Jul 11;187(14):3741-3760.e30. doi: 10.1016/j.cell.2024.05.007. Epub 2024 Jun 5. PubMed 38843831.
Backbone
  Vector backbone: pCMV
  Vector type: Mammalian Expression
Growth in bacteria
  Bacterial resistance: Ampicillin, 100 μg/mL
  Growth temperature: 37°C
  Growth strain: DH5alpha
  Copy number: High Copy
Gene/Insert
  Gene/Insert name: Chaplin1_DR transposase
  Species: Synthetic
  Cloning method: Restriction Enzyme; 5′ cloning site Unknown (unknown if destroyed); 3′ cloning site Unknown (unknown if destroyed)
Terms and licenses: Academic/Nonprofit Terms; Industry Terms: Not Available to Industry
How to cite: pCMV-Chaplin1_DR was a gift from Haoyi Wang (Addgene plasmid # 217110 ; http://n2t.net/addgene:217110 ; RRID:Addgene_217110)
